>Addgene plasmid #227435 | CMV_R-PTEN_4A | addgene full sequence | sequence record 451278 | Addgene NGS Result
TAGTTATTAATAGTAATCAATTACGGGGTCATTAGTTCATAGCCCATATATGGAGTTCCGCGTTACATAA
CTTACGGTAAATGGCCCGCCTGGCTGACCGCCCAACGACCCCCGCCCATTGACGTCAATAATGACGTATG
TTCCCATAGTAACGCCAATAGGGACTTTCCATTGACGTCAATGGGTGGAGTATTTACGGTAAACTGCCCA
CTTGGCAGTACATCAAGTGTATCATATGCCAAGTACGCCCCCTATTGACGTCAATGACGGTAAATGGCCC
GCCTGGCATTATGCCCAGTACATGACCTTATGGGACTTTCCTACTTGGCAGTACATCTACGTATTAGTCA
TCGCTATTACCATGGTGATGCGGTTTTGGCAGTACATCAATGGGCGTGGATAGCGGTTTGACTCACGGGG
ATTTCCAAGTCTCCACCCCATTGACGTCAATGGGAGTTTGTTTTGGCACCAAAATCAACGGGACTTTCCA
AAATGTCGTAACAACTCCGCCCCATTGACGCAAATGGGCGGTAGGCGTGTACGGTGGGAGGTCTATATAA
GCAGAGCTGGTTTAGTGAACCGTCAGATCCGCTAGCGCTACCGGTCGCCACCATGGTGAGCAAGGGCGAG
GAGCTGATCAAGGAGGAAATGACCAGCAAGCTGTACCTGGAAGGCAGCGTGAACGGCCACTACTTCAAGT
GCACCCACGAAGGGGAGGGCAAGCCCTACGAGGGCAAGCAGACCGCCAGGATCAAGGTGGTGGAGGGAGG
CCCCCTGCCGTTCGCATTCGACATCCTGGCCACCCACTTTATGTACGGGAGCAAGGTGTTCATCAAGTAC
CCCGCCGACATCCCCGATTATTTTAAGCAGTCCTTCCCTGAGGGCTTCACATGGGAGAGAGTCATGGTGT
TCGAAGACGGGGGCGTGCTGACCACTACCCAGGACACCAGCCTCCAGGACGGCGTGCTCATCTACAACGT
CAAGACCAGAGGGGTGAACTTCCCAGCCAACGGCCCCGTGATGCAGAAGAAAACACTGGGCTGGGAGCCC
AGCACCGAGACCATGTACCCCGCCGACGGCGGCCTGGAAGGCAGATGCGACAAGAAGCTGAAGCTCGTGG
GCGGGGGCCACCTGCACGTCAACTTCAAGACCACATACAAGTCCAAGAAACCCGTGAAGATGCCCGGCGT
CCACTACGTGGACAGGAGACTGGAAAGAATCAAGGAGGCCGACAACGAGACCTACGTCGAGCAGTACGAG
CACGCTGTGGCCAGATACTCCAACCTGGGCGGAGGCATGGACGAGCTGTACAAGTCCGGACTCAGATCTC
GAGCTATGACAGCCATCATCAAAGAGATCGTTAGCAGAAACAAAAGGAGATATCAAGAGGATGGATTCGA
CTTAGACTTGACCTATATTTATCCAAATATTATTGCTATGGGATTTCCTGCAGAAAGACTTGAAGGTGTA
TACAGGAACAATATTGATGATGTAGTAAGGTTTTTGGATTCAAAGCATAAAAACCATTACAAGATATACA
ATCTATGTGCTGAGAGACATTATGACACCGCCAAATTTAACTGCAGAGTTGCACAGTATCCTTTTGAAGA
CCATAACCCACCACAGCTAGAACTTATCAAACCCTTTTGTGAAGATCTTGACCAATGGCTAAGTGAAGAC
GACAATCATGTTGCAGCAATTCACTGTAAAGCTGGGAAAGGACGGACTGGTGTAATGATTTGTGCATATT
TATTGCATCGGGGCAAGTTTTTAAAGGCACAAGAGGCCCTGGATTTTTATGGGGAAGTAAGGACCAGAGA
TAAAAAGGGAGTAACTATTCCCAGTCAGAGGCGCTATGTATATTATTATAGCTACCTGTTAAAGAATCAC
CTGGATTACAGACCAGTGGCACTGTTGTTTCACAAGATGATGTTTGAAACTATTCCAATGTTCAGTGGCG
GAACTTGCAATCCCCAGTTTGTGGTCTGCCAGCTAAAGGTGAAGATCTACTCCTCCAACTCAGGACCCAC
GCGGCGGGAGGACAAGCTCATGTACTTTGAGTTCCCTCAGCCATTGCCTGTGTGTGGTGACATCAAAGTA
GAGTTCTTCCACAAACAGAACAAGATGCTCAAAAAGGACAAAATGTTTCACTTTTGGGTAAATACGTTCT
TCATACCAGGACCAGAGGAAACCTCAGAAAAAGTGGAAAATGGAAGTCTTTGTGATCAGGAAATCGATAG
CATTTGTAGTATAGAGCGTGCGGATAATGACAAGGAGTATCTTGTGCTCACCCTGACAAAAAATGATCTT
GACAAAGCAAACAAAGACAAGGCCAACCGATACTTCTCTCCAAATTTTAAGGTGAAATTATACTTTACAA
AAACAGTAGAGGAACCATCAAATCCAGAGGCTAGCAGTTCAACTTCTGTGACTCCAGACGTTAGTGACAA
TGAACCTGATCATTATAGATATGCAGATGCAGCAGATGCAGATCCAGAGAATGAACCTTTTGATGAAGAT
CAGCATTCACAAATTACAAAAGTCCCTACCCCTATGGTGAGCAAGGGCGAGGAGCTGATCAAGGAGAACA
TGCACACCAAGCTGTACCTGACAGGCACCGTGAACAACCACTACTTCGAATGCACCGCCGAAGGGGAGGG
CAAGCCCTACGAGGGCACCCAGACCAACAGGATCAAGGTTGTGCGCGGAGGCCCCCTGCCGTTCGCATTC
GACATCCTGGCCCCCTGCTTTATGTACGGGAGCAAGACCTTCATTAACCATCCACCTGACATTCCCGATT
ATTTTAAGCAGTCCTTCCCTGAGGGCTTCACATGGGAGAGAACCACCGTTTACGAAGACGGGGGCACACT
CACTGCTACACAGGACACCAGCCTCCAGGACGGCTGCCTGATCTACAACGTCCAAGTCAGAGGGGAGAAC
TTCCCATCCAACGGCCCTGTGATGCAGAAGAAAACACTCGGCTGGGAGGCCAGTACCGAGACCCTGTACC
CCGCTGACGGCAGCCTGGAAGGCAGACTGGACTGGGCCCTGAAGCTCGTGGGCGGGGGCCACCTGCACTG
CAGACTGGAAACCACATACAGATCCAAGAAACCCGCAAAGAACCTCAAGATGCCCGGCGTCTATTTTATT
GACAGGAGACTGGAAAGAATCAAGGAGGCCGACAATGAGACCTACGTCGAGCAGCACGAGGTGGCTGTGG
CCAGATACTGCGACCTCCCTAGCAAACTGGGGCACAAACTTAATGGCATGGACGAGCTGTACAAGTAAGA
TAACTGATCATAATCAGCCATACCACATTTGTAGAGGTTTTACTTGCTTTAAAAAACCTCCCACACCTCC
CCCTGAACCTGAAACATAAAATGAATGCAATTGTTGTTGTTAACTTGTTTATTGCAGCTTATAATGGTTA
CAAATAAAGCAATAGCATCACAAATTTCACAAATAAAGCATTTTTTTCACTGCATTCTAGTTGTGGTTTG
TCCAAACTCATCAATGTATCTTAACGCGTAAATTGTAAGCGTTAATATTTTGTTAAAATTCGCGTTAAAT
TTTTGTTAAATCAGCTCATTTTTTAACCAATAGGCCGAAATCGGCAAAATCCCTTATAAATCAAAAGAAT
AGACCGAGATAGGGT
[37 nt withheld, positions 3656-3692]
AAAGAACGTGGACTCCAACGTCAAAGG
[49 nt withheld, positions 3720-3768]
T
[91 nt withheld, positions 3770-3860]
G
[124 nt withheld, positions 3862-3985]
CAGGTGGCACTTTTCGGGGAAATGTGCGCGGAACCCCTATTTGTTTATTTTTCTAAATACATTCAAATAT
GTATCCGCTCATGAGACAATAACCCTGATAAATGCTTCAATAATATTGAAAAAGGAAGAGTCCTGAGGCG
GAAAGAACCAGCTGTGGAATGTGTGTCAGTTAGGGTGTGGAAAGTCCCCAGGCTCCCCAGCAGGCAGAAG
TATGCAAAGCATGCATCTCAATTAGTCAGCAACCAGGTGTGGAAAGTCCCCAGGCTCCCCAGCAGGCAGA
AGTATGCAAAGCATGCATCTCAATTAGTCAGCAACCATAGTCCCGCCCCTAACTCCGCCCATCCCGCCCC
TAACTCCGCCCAGTTCCGCCCATTCTCCGCCCCATGGCTGACTAATTTTTTTTATTTATGCAGAGGCCGA
GGCCGCCTCGGCCTCTGAGCTATTCCAGAAGTAGTGAGGAGGCTTTTTTGGAGGCCTAGGCTTTTGCAAA
GATCGATCAAGAGACAGGATGAGGATCGTTTCGCATGATTGAACAAGATGGATTGCACGCAGGTTCTCCG
GCCGCTTGGGTGGAGAGGCTATTCGGCTATGACTGGGCACAACAGACAATCGGCTGCTCTGATGCCGCCG
TGTTCCGGCTGTCAGCGCAGGGGCGCCCGGTTCTTTTTGTCAAGACCGACCTGTCCGGTGCCCTGAATGA
ACTGCAAGACGAGGCAGCGCGGCTATCGTGGCTGGCCACGACGGGCGTTCCTTGCGCAGCTGTGCTCGAC
GTTGTCACTGAAGCGGGAAGGGACTGGCTGCTATTGGGCGAAGTGCCGGGGCAGGATCTCCTGTCATCTC
ACCTTGCTCCTGCCGAGAAAGTATCCATCATGGCTGATGCAATGCGGCGGCTGCATACGCTTGATCCGGC
TACCTGCCCATTCGACCACCAAGCGAAACATCGCATCGAGCGAGCACGTACTCGGATGGAAGCCGGTCTT
GTCGATCAGGATGATCTGGACGAAGAGCATCAGGGGCTCGCGCCAGCCGAACTGTTCGCCAGGCTCAAGG
CGAGCATGCCCGACGGCGAGGATCTCGTCGTGACCCATGGCGATGCCTGCTTGCCGAATATCATGGTGGA
AAATGGCCGCTTTTCTGGATTCATCGACTGTGGCCGGCTGGGTGTGGCGGACCGCTATCAGGACATAGCG
TTGGCTACCCGTGATATTGCTGAAGAGCTTGGCGGCGAATGGGCTGACCGCTTCCTCGTGCTTTACGGTA
TCGCCGCTCCCGATTCGCAGCGCATCGCCTTCTATCGCCTTCTTGACGAGTTCTTCTGAGCGGGACTCTG
GGGTTCGAAATGACCGACCAAGCGACGCCCAACCTGCCATCACGAGATTTCGATTCCACCGCCGCCTTCT
ATGAAAGGTTGGGCTTCGGAATCGTTTTCCGGGACGCCGGCTGGATGATCCTCCAGCGCGGGGATCTCAT
GCTGGAGTTCTTCGCCCACCCTAGGGGGAGGCTAACTGAAACACGGAAGGAGACAATACCGGAAGGAACC
CGCGCTATGACGGCAATAAAAAGACAGAATAAAACGCACGGTGTTGGGTCGTTTGTTCATAAACGCGGGG
TTCGGTCCCAGGGCTGGCACTCTGTCGATACCCCACCGAGACCCCATTGGGGCCAATACGCCCGCGTTTC
TTCCTTTTCCCCACCCCACCCCCCAAGTTCGGGTGAAGGCCCAGGGCTCGCAGCCAACGTCGGGGCGGCA
GGCCCTGCCATAGCCTCAGGTTACTCATATATACTTTAGATTGATTTAAAACTTCATTTTTAATTTAAAA
GGATCTAGGTGAAGATCCTTTTTGATAATCTCATGACCAAAATCCCTTAACGTGAGTTTTCGTTCCACTG
AGCGTCAGACCCCGTAGAAAAGATCAAAGGATCTTCTTGAGATCCTTTTTTTCTGCGCGTAATCTGCTGC
TTGCAAACAAAAAAACCACCGCTACCAGCGGTGGTTTGTTTGCCGGATCAAGAGCTACCAACTCTTTTTC
CGAAGGTAACTGGCTTCAGCAGAGCGCAGATACCAAATACTGTTCTTCTAGTGTAGCCGTAGTTAGGCCA
CCACTTCAAGAACTCTGTAGCACCGCCTACATACCTCGCTCTGCTAATCCTGTTACCAGTGGCTGCTGCC
AGTGGCGATAAGTCGTGTCTTACCGGGTTGGACTCAAGACGATAGTTACCGGATAAGGCGCAGCGGTCGG
GCTGAACGGGGGGTTCGTGCACACAGCCCAGCTTGGAGCGAACGACCTACACCGAACTGAGATACCTACA
GCGTGAGCTATGAGAAAGCGCCACGCTTCCCGAAGGGAGAAAGGCGGACAGGTATCCGGTAAGCGGCAGG
GTCGGAACAGGAGAGCGCACGAGGGAGCTTCCAGGGGGAAACGCCTGGTATCTTTATAGTCCTGTCGGGT
TTCGCCACCTCTGACTTGAGCGTCGATTTTTGTGATGCTCGTCAGGGGGGCGGAGCCTATGGAAAAACGC
CAGCAACGCGGCCTTTTTACGGTTCCTGGCCTTTTGCTGGCCTTTTGCTCACATGTTCTTTCCTGCGTTA
TCCCCTGATTCTGTGGATAACCGTATTACCGCCATGCAT
Features (pLannotate 1.2.2; 16 found; start..end, strand, type, name):
     61..364     +  enhancer       CMV enhancer: human cytomegalovirus immediate early enhancer
    365..568     +  promoter       CMV promoter: human cytomegalovirus (CMV) immediate early promoter
    613..1314    +  CDS            mCyRFP1: monomeric cyan-excitable red fluorescent protein (Laviv et al., 2016)
   1315..1335    +  misc_feature   MCS (fragment): multiple cloning site
   1336..2544    +  CDS            Pten: PTEN_MOUSE - Also known as Mmac1. Experimental evidence at protein level: Swiss-Prot protein existence level 1. In motile cells, suppresses the formation of lateral pseudopods and thereby promotes cell polarization and directed movement (By similarity). Tumor suppressor. Acts as a dual-specificity protein phosphatase, dephosphorylating tyrosine-, serine- and threonine- phosphorylated proteins. Also acts as a lipid phosphatase, removing the phosphate in the D3 position of the inositol ring from phosphatidylinositol 3,4,5-trisphosphate, phosphatidylinositol 3,4- diphosphate, phosphatidylinositol
   2554..3285    +  CDS            mMaroon1: mMaroon1 is a basic (constitutively fluorescent) far red fluorescent protein published in 2016, derived from Entacmaea quadricolor. It is reported to be a rapidly-maturing monomer with high acid sensitivity.
   3295..3379    +  CDS            large T antigen (fragment): large T antigen from SV40 (simian virus 40)
   3402..3523    +  polyA_signal   SV40 poly(A) signal: SV40 polyadenylation signal
   3557..3985    -  rep_origin     f1 ori (sequence partly withheld): f1 bacteriophage origin of replication; arrow indicates direction of (+) strand synthesis
   4012..4116    +  promoter       AmpR promoter: bla
   4118..4475    +  promoter       SV40 promoter: SV40 enhancer and early promoter
   4510..5304    +  CDS            NeoR/KanR: aminoglycoside phosphotransferase from Tn5; aph(3')-II (or nptII); confers resistance to neomycin, kanamycin, and G418 (Geneticin®)
   5325..5477    +  CDS            ble (fragment): BLE_KLEPN - Experimental evidence at protein level: Swiss-Prot protein existence level 1. Binding protein with a strong affinity to the bleomycin family of antibiotics. Binds to CL990; an antimitotic-antibiotic compound. From Klebsiella pneumoniae.
   5536..5583    +  polyA_signal   HSV TK poly(A) signal: herpes simplex virus thymidine kinase polyadenylation signal (Cole and Stacy, 1985)
   5674..5690    -  polyA_signal   bGH poly(A) signal (fragment): bovine growth hormone polyadenylation signal
   5912..6500    +  rep_origin     ori: high-copy-number ColE1/pMB1/pBR322/pUC origin of replication
