[The description below was written by a language model from this plasmid's Addgene catalogue record and pLannotate feature annotations shown in this document.]
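Description:
CMV_R-PTEN_4A is a mammalian expression plasmid built on the EGFP-C1 backbone, in which the original fluorescent protein position has been replaced by a red-shifted PTEN biosensor. The sequenced record is 6,614 nt. It replicates in E. coli from a high-copy ColE1/pUC-type origin and also carries an f1 phage origin. Selection relies on a single NeoR/KanR (Tn5 aminoglycoside phosphotransferase) gene placed behind both a bacterial bla promoter and the SV40 enhancer/early promoter and followed by the HSV TK polyadenylation signal. This arrangement gives kanamycin resistance in bacteria and allows G418 selection in mammalian cells. Short annotated fragments of ble, SV40 large T antigen and a bGH poly(A) signal appear to be backbone remnants or partial matches rather than functional units.

The payload is driven by the human CMV immediate-early enhancer and promoter and terminated by the SV40 poly(A) signal. It is laid out as one continuous fusion: an N-terminal cyan-excitable red fluorescent protein (recorded by the depositor as mCyRFP2, though the automated annotation matches it to mCyRFP1), a short multiple cloning site remnant as linker, the PTEN coding sequence, and C-terminal far-red mMaroon. The catalogue lists PTEN as rat, while the annotation tool's best match is the mouse protein. Flanking PTEN with a donor and a far-red acceptor creates an intramolecular FRET pair, so changes in PTEN conformation are expected to alter donor fluorescence lifetime, in keeping with the associated work on lifetime imaging of PTEN dynamics. This version carries a "4A" mutation. The record does not specify which residues are changed or the functional consequence, but the plasmid serves as a mutant variant of the R-PTEN sensor for expression in mammalian cells.
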