Addgene plasmid #227435: CMV_R-PTEN_4A
Purpose: Expression of the R-PTEN sensor with a 4A mutation
Depositing lab: Tal Laviv. Depositing organization: Tel Aviv University. Publication: Genetically encoded biosensor for fluorescence lifetime imaging of PTEN dynamics in the intact brain. Kagan T, Gabay M, Meenakshisundaram A, Levi Y, Eid S, Malchenko N, Maman M, Nitzan A, Ravotto L, Zaidel-Bar R, Eickholt BJ, Gal M, Laviv T. Nat Methods. 2025 Apr;22(4):764-777. doi: 10.1038/s41592-025-02610-9. Epub 2025 Feb 20. PubMed 39979596.
Backbone
  Vector backbone: EGFP C1
  Total vector size (bp): -1
  Vector type: Mammalian Expression
Growth in bacteria
  Bacterial resistance: Kanamycin, 50 μg/mL
  Growth temperature: 37°C
  Growth strain: DH5alpha
  Copy number: Unknown
Gene/Insert
  Gene/Insert name: R-PTEN 4A (alt name: mCyRFP2-PTEN-mMaroon with 4A mutation)
  Species: R. norvegicus (rat)
  Entrez Gene: Pten (a.k.a. MMAC1, Mmac, TEP1)
  Promoter: CMV
  Tag / fusion protein: mCyRFP2, mMaroon
  Cloning method: Gibson Cloning
  Sequencing primers: 5′ CMV FOR
Resource information
  A portion of this plasmid was derived from a plasmid made by: The PTEN gene was obtained from Addgene plasmid #110181 pEGFP-PTEN
Terms and licenses: Academic/Nonprofit Terms; Industry Terms: Not Available to Industry
Depositor comments: Please visit https://doi.org/10.1101/2024.10.04.616644 for bioRxiv preprint.
How to cite: CMV_R-PTEN_4A was a gift from Tal Laviv (Addgene plasmid # 227435 ; http://n2t.net/addgene:227435 ; RRID:Addgene_227435)
